>Addgene plasmid #220658 | AiP1535 - pAAV-AiE134m_3xC2-minBG-SYFP2-WPRE-BGHpA | addgene full sequence | sequence record 461996 | Addgene NGS Result
CCTGCAGGCAGCTGCGCGCTCGCTCGCTCACTGAGGCCGCCCGGGCGTCGGGCGACCTTTGGTCGCCCGG
CCTCAGTGAGCGAGCGAGCGCGCAGAGAGGGAGTGGCCAACTCCATCACTAGGGGTTCCTGCGGCCGCAC
GCGTGGAACACCATCCCTGGACTTTCAGGGTGGGCTGCAAGGCTCAAGCTGGTTGCCAGGAAGTTGTGCC
GGGCCAACCCCATGTTCCTTCTCTGGCCTTTGTCTGCTGGTTTCAAAGGCATTCCTTGGGAAAGGGCATT
GGTTGGTGTAAACAGCTTTGAATCTGAAGAGGGAACACCATCCCTGGACTTTCAGGGTGGGCTGCAAGGC
TCAAGCTGGTTGCCAGGAAGTTGTGCCGGGCCAACCCCATGTTCCTTCTCTGGCCTTTGTCTGCTGGTTT
CAAAGGCATTCCTTGGGAAAGGGCATTGGTTGGTGTAAACAGCTTTGAATCTGAAGAGGGAACACCATCC
CTGGACTTTCAGGGTGGGCTGCAAGGCTCAAGCTGGTTGCCAGGAAGTTGTGCCGGGCCAACCCCATGTT
CCTTCTCTGGCCTTTGTCTGCTGGTTTCAAAGGCATTCCTTGGGAAAGGGCATTGGTTGGTGTAAACAGC
TTTGAATCTGAAGAGGAGCTCGGGCTGGGCATAAAAGTCAGGGCAGAGCCATCTATTGCTTACATTTGCT
TCTGGGATCCAGATCTTTCGAAGCTAGCGCTACCGGTCGCCACCATGGTGAGCAAGGGCGAGGAGCTGTT
CACCGGGGTGGTGCCCATCCTGGTCGAGCTGGACGGCGACGTAAACGGCCACAAGTTCAGCGTGTCCGGC
GAGGGCGAGGGCGATGCCACCTACGGCAAGCTGACCCTGAAGCTGATCTGCACCACCGGCAAGCTGCCCG
TGCCCTGGCCCACCCTCGTGACCACCCTGGGCTACGGCGTGCAGTGCTTCGCCCGCTACCCCGACCACAT
GAAGCAGCACGACTTCTTCAAGTCCGCCATGCCCGAAGGCTACGTCCAGGAGCGCACCATCTTCTTCAAG
GACGACGGCAACTACAAGACCCGCGCCGAGGTGAAGTTCGAGGGCGACACCCTGGTGAACCGCATCGAGC
TGAAGGGCATCGACTTCAAGGAGGACGGCAACATCCTGGGGCACAAGCTGGAGTACAACTACAACAGCCA
CAACGTCTATATCACCGCCGACAAGCAGAAGAACGGCATCAAGGCCAACTTCAAGATCCGCCACAACATC
GAGGACGGCGGCGTGCAGCTCGCCGACCACTACCAGCAGAACACCCCCATCGGCGACGGCCCCGTGCTGC
TGCCCGACAACCACTACCTGAGCTACCAGTCCAAGCTGAGCAAAGACCCCAACGAGAAGCGCGATCACAT
GGTCCTGCTGGAGTTCGTGACCGCCGCCGGGATCACTCTCGGCATGGACGAGCTGTACAAGTAAGTCGAC
GGCGCGCCGCGGCCGCGAATTCGATATCATAATCAACCTCTGGATTACAAAATTTGTGAAAGATTGACTG
GTATTCTTAACTATGTTGCTCCTTTTACGCTATGTGGATACGCTGCTTTAATGCCTTTGTATCATGCTAT
TGCTTCCCGTATGGCTTTCATTTTCTCCTCCTTGTATAAATCCTGGTTAGTTCTTGCCACGGCGGAACTC
ATCGCCGCCTGCCTTGCCCGCTGCTGGACAGGGGCTCGGCTGTTGGGCACTGACAATTCCGTGGCTCGAG
AGATCTTCGACTGTGCCTTCTAGTTGCCAGCCATCTGTTGTTTGCCCCTCCCCCGTGCCTTCCTTGACCC
TGGAAGGTGCCACTCCCACTGTCCTTTCCTAATAAAATGAGGAAATTGCATCGCATTGTCTGAGTAGGTG
TCATTCTATTCTGGGGGGTGGGGTGGGGCAGGACAGCAAGGGGGAGGATTGGGAAGACAATAGCAGGCAT
GAGATCTCACGTGCGGACCGAGCGGCCGCAGGAACCCCTAGTGATGGAGTTGGCCACTCCCTCTCTGCGC
GCTCGCTCGCTCACTGAGGCCGGGCGACCAAAGGTCGCCCGACGCCCGGGCTTTGCCCGGGCGGCCTCAG
TGAGCGAGCGAGCGCGCAGCTGCCTGCAGGGGCGCCTGATGCGGTATTTTCTCCTTACGCATCTGTGCGG
TATTTCACACCGCATA
[95 nt withheld, positions 2187-2281]
T
[46 nt withheld, positions 2283-2328]
C
[141 nt withheld, positions 2330-2470]
CCTTTGACGTTGGAGTCCACGTTCTTT
[37 nt withheld, positions 2498-2534]
ACTCTATCTCGGGCTATTCTTTTGATTTATAAGGGATTTTGCCGATTTCGGTCTATTGGTTAAAAAATGA
GCTGATTTAACAAAAATTTAACGCGAATTTTAACAAAATATTAACGTTTACAATTTTATGGTGCACTCTC
AGTACAATCTGCTCTGATGCCGCATAGTTAAGCCAGCCCCGACACCCGCCAACACCCGCTGACGCGCCCT
GACGGGCTTGTCTGCTCCCGGCATCCGCTTACAGACAAGCTGTGACCGTCTCCGGGAGCTGCATGTGTCA
GAGGTTTTCACCGTCATCACCGAAACGCGCGAGACGAAAGGGCCTCGTGATACGCCTATTTTTATAGGTT
AATGTCATGATAATAATGGTTTCTTAGACGTCAGGTGGCACTTTTCGGGGAAATGTGCGCGGAACCCCTA
TTTGTTTATTTTTCTAAATACATTCAAATATGTATCCGCTCATGAGACAATAACCCTGATAAATGCTTCA
ATAATATTGAAAAAGGAAGAGTATGAGTATTCAACATTTCCGTGTCGCCCTTATTCCCTTTTTTGCGGCA
TTTTGCCTTCCTGTTTTTGCTCACCCAGAAACGCTGGTGAAAGTAAAAGATGCTGAAGATCAGTTGGGTG
CACGAGTGGGTTACATCGAACTGGATCTCAACAGCGGTAAGATCCTTGAGAGTTTTCGCCCCGAAGAACG
TTTTCCAATGATGAGCACTTTTAAAGTTCTGCTATGTGGCGCGGTATTATCCCGTATTGACGCCGGGCAA
GAGCAACTCGGTCGCCGCATACACTATTCTCAGAATGACTTGGTTGAGTACTCACCAGTCACAGAAAAGC
ATCTTACGGATGGCATGACAGTAAGAGAATTATGCAGTGCTGCCATAACCATGAGTGATAACACTGCGGC
CAACTTACTTCTGACAACGATCGGAGGACCGAAGGAGCTAACCGCTTTTTTGCACAACATGGGGGATCAT
GTAACTCGCCTTGATCGTTGGGAACCGGAGCTGAATGAAGCCATACCAAACGACGAGCGTGACACCACGA
TGCCTGTAGCAATGGCAACAACGTTGCGCAAACTATTAACTGGCGAACTACTTACTCTAGCTTCCCGGCA
ACAATTAATAGACTGGATGGAGGCGGATAAAGTTGCAGGACCACTTCTGCGCTCGGCCCTTCCGGCTGGC
TGGTTTATTGCTGATAAATCTGGAGCCGGTGAGCGTGGGTCTCGCGGTATCATTGCAGCACTGGGGCCAG
ATGGTAAGCCCTCCCGTATCGTAGTTATCTACACGACGGGGAGTCAGGCAACTATGGATGAACGAAATAG
ACAGATCGCTGAGATAGGTGCCTCACTGATTAAGCATTGGTAACTGTCAGACCAAGTTTACTCATATATA
CTTTAGATTGATTTAAAACTTCATTTTTAATTTAAAAGGATCTAGGTGAAGATCCTTTTTGATAATCTCA
TGACCAAAATCCCTTAACGTGAGTTTTCGTTCCACTGAGCGTCAGACCCCGTAGAAAAGATCAAAGGATC
TTCTTGAGATCCTTTTTTTCTGCGCGTAATCTGCTGCTTGCAAACAAAAAAACCACCGCTACCAGCGGTG
GTTTGTTTGCCGGATCAAGAGCTACCAACTCTTTTTCCGAAGGTAACTGGCTTCAGCAGAGCGCAGATAC
CAAATACTGTTCTTCTAGTGTAGCCGTAGTTAGGCCACCACTTCAAGAACTCTGTAGCACCGCCTACATA
CCTCGCTCTGCTAATCCTGTTACCAGTGGCTGCTGCCAGTGGCGATAAGTCGTGTCTTACCGGGTTGGAC
TCAAGACGATAGTTACCGGATAAGGCGCAGCGGTCGGGCTGAACGGGGGGTTCGTGCACACAGCCCAGCT
TGGAGCGAACGACCTACACCGAACTGAGATACCTACAGCGTGAGCTATGAGAAAGCGCCACGCTTCCCGA
AGGGAGAAAGGCGGACAGGTATCCGGTAAGCGGCAGGGTCGGAACAGGAGAGCGCACGAGGGAGCTTCCA
GGGGGAAACGCCTGGTATCTTTATAGTCCTGTCGGGTTTCGCCACCTCTGACTTGAGCGTCGATTTTTGT
GATGCTCGTCAGGGGGGCGGAGCCTATGGAAAAACGCCAGCAACGCGGCCTTTTTACGGTTCCTGGCCTT
TTGCTGGCCTTTTGCTCACATGT
Features (pLannotate 1.2.2; 14 found; start..end, strand, type, name):
     12..39      +  repeat_region  AAV2 ITR (fragment): inverted terminal repeat of adeno-associated virus serotype 2 inverted
     68..95      +  repeat_region  AAV2 ITR (fragment): inverted terminal repeat of adeno-associated virus serotype 2 inverted
    745..1461    +  CDS            SYFP2: SYFP2 is a basic (constitutively fluorescent) yellow fluorescent protein published in 2006, derived from Aequorea victoria. It is reported to be a very rapidly-maturing monomer with moderate acid sensitivity.
   1501..1658    +  misc_feature   WPRE (fragment): woodchuck hepatitis virus posttranscriptional regulatory element
   1664..1744    +  misc_feature   WPRE (fragment): woodchuck hepatitis virus posttranscriptional regulatory element
   1761..1872    +  polyA_signal   bGH poly(A) signal: bovine growth hormone polyadenylation signal
   1990..2130    +  repeat_region  AAV2 ITR: inverted terminal repeat of adeno-associated virus serotype 2 inverted
   2135..2186    -  misc_feature   bom (fragment): basis of mobility region from pBR322
   2205..2660    +  rep_origin     f1 ori (sequence partly withheld): f1 bacteriophage origin of replication; arrow indicates direction of (+) strand synthesis
   2661..2710    -  misc_feature   bom (fragment): basis of mobility region from pBR322
   2812..2847    -  CDS            rop (fragment): Rop protein, which maintains plasmids at low copy number; rop
   2942..3046    +  promoter       AmpR promoter: bla
   3047..3907    +  CDS            AmpR: β-lactamase; bla; confers resistance to ampicillin, carbenicillin, and related antibiotics
   4078..4666    +  rep_origin     ori: high-copy-number ColE1/pMB1/pBR322/pUC origin of replication
