[The description below was written by a language model from this plasmid's Addgene catalogue record and pLannotate feature annotations shown in this document.]
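Description:
AiP1535 - pAAV-AiE134m_3xC2-minBG-SYFP2-WPRE-BGHpA is a 4.7 kb AAV transfer plasmid built on a pAAV2 backbone and intended for packaging a recombinant AAV genome that reports enhancer activity in the brain. It is maintained in bacteria through a high-copy ColE1/pUC-type origin and selected with ampicillin via the bla gene and its own promoter. An f1 phage origin is also present, along with small remnants of pBR322 bom and rop sequences that are backbone carry-over. The AAV2 inverted terminal repeats bracket the expression cassette and provide the signals for replication and encapsidation of the vector genome. The right ITR is annotated in full, while the left ITR is detected only as two short fragments, which may simply reflect how this repeat-rich region was annotated or sequenced.

Between the ITRs, an optimized enhancer sits upstream of the minimal beta-globin promoter (minBG), which has little activity on its own and so makes transcription depend on the enhancer. The "3xC2" in the name suggests a triplicated core element, although the record does not define it. The enhancer is written as AiE134m in the plasmid name but AiE2134m in the purpose statement. Neither the enhancer nor minBG is annotated in the feature table, though both presumably lie in the unannotated stretch upstream of the coding sequence. The depositor notes that the MluI and SgrAI cloning sites are retained. The reporter is SYFP2, a fast-maturing monomeric yellow fluorescent protein, followed by a WPRE (annotated as two fragments) to boost transcript stability and expression, and a bovine growth hormone polyadenylation signal. The construct is designed for AAV-mediated fluorescent labelling of specific brain cell populations, but the record does not state which cell types are targeted.
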