Addgene plasmid #220658: AiP1535 - pAAV-AiE134m_3xC2-minBG-SYFP2-WPRE-BGHpA
Purpose: AiE2134m_3xC2 is an optimized enhancer sequence, designed to drive AAV-mediated transgene expression in specific populations of brain cells
Depositing lab: Allen Institute for Brain Science & Bosiljka Tasic. Depositing organization: Allen Institute. Publication: A suite of enhancer AAVs and transgenic mouse lines for genetic access to cortical cell types. Ben-Simon Y, Hooper M, Narayan S, Daigle TL, Dwivedi D, Way SW, Oster A, Stafford DA, Mich JK, Taormina MJ, Martinez RA, Opitz-Araya X, Roth JR, Alexander JR, Allen S, Amster A, Arbuckle J, Ayala A, Baker PM, Bakken TE, Barcelli T, Barta S, Bendrick J, Bertagnolli D, Bielstein C, Bishwakarma P, Bowlus J, Boyer G, Brouner K, Casian B, Casper T, Chakka AB, Chakrabarty R, Chance RK, Chavan S, Clark M, Colbert K, Collman F, Daniel S, Departee M, DiValentin P, Donadio N, Dotson N, Egdorf T, Fliss T, Gabitto M, Garcia J, Gary A, Gasperini M, Gloe J, Goldy J, Gore BB, Graybuck L, Greisman N, Haeseleer F, Halterman C, Haradon Z, Hastings SD, Helback O, Ho W, Hockemeyer D, Huang C, Huff S, Hunker A, Johansen N, Jones D, Juneau Z, Kalmbach B, Kannan M, Khem S, Kussick E, Kutsal R, Larsen R, Lee C, Lee AY, Leibly M, Lenz GH, Li S, Liang E, Lusk N, Madigan Z, Malloy J, Malone J, McCue R, Melchor J, Mollenkopf T, Moosman S, Morin E, Newman D, Ng L, Ngo K, Omstead V, Otto S, Oyama A, Pena N, Pham T, Phillips E, Pom CA, Potekhina L, Ransford S, Ray PL, Rette D, Reynoldson C, Rimorin C, Rocha D, Ruiz A, Sanchez REA, Sawyer L, Sedeno-Cortes A, Sevigny JP, Shapovalova N, Shepard N, Shulga L, Sigler AR, Siverts L, Soliman S, Somasundaram S, Staats B, Stewart K, Szelenyi E, Tieu M, Trader C, Tran A, van Velthoven CTJ, Walker M, Wang Y, Weed N, Wirthlin M, Wood T, Wynalda B, Yao Z, Zhou T, Ariza J, Dee N, Reding M, Ronellenfitch K, Mufti S, Sunkin SM, Smith KA, Esposito L, Waters J, Thyagarajan B, Yao S, Lein ES, Zeng H, Levi BP, Ngai J, Ting JT, Tasic B. Cell. 2025 May 16:S0092-8674(25)00513-6. doi: 10.1016/j.cell.2025.05.002. PubMed 40403729.
Backbone
  Vector backbone: pAAV2
  Vector type: AAV
Growth in bacteria
  Bacterial resistance: Ampicillin, 100 μg/mL
  Growth temperature: 37°C
  Growth strain: NEB Stable
  Copy number: High Copy
Gene/Insert
  Gene/Insert name: SYFP2
  Species: Synthetic
  Promoter: minBG
  Cloning method: Gibson Cloning
Terms and licenses: Academic/Nonprofit Terms; Industry Terms: Not Available to Industry
Depositor comments: 5' Cloning Site: MluI (not destroyed), 3' Cloning Site: SgrAI (not destroyed). Please visit https://doi.org/10.1101/2024.06.10.597244 for bioRxiv preprint.
How to cite: AiP1535 - pAAV-AiE134m_3xC2-minBG-SYFP2-WPRE-BGHpA was a gift from Allen Institute for Brain Science & Bosiljka Tasic (Addgene plasmid # 220658 ; http://n2t.net/addgene:220658 ; RRID:Addgene_220658)
